Addgene plasmid #143984: TFORF1884
Purpose: Lentiviral vector for overexpressing transcription factor ORFs with unique 24-bp barcodes. Barcodes facilitate identification of transcription factors in pooled screens.
Depositing lab: Feng Zhang. Depositing organization: Broad Institute. Publication: A transcription factor atlas of directed differentiation. Joung J, Ma S, Tay T, Geiger-Schuller KR, Kirchgatterer PC, Verdine VK, Guo B, Arias-Garcia MA, Allen WE, Singh A, Kuksenko O, Abudayyeh OO, Gootenberg JS, Fu Z, Macrae RK, Buenrostro JD, Regev A, Zhang F. Cell. 2023 Jan 5;186(1):209-229.e26. doi: 10.1016/j.cell.2022.11.026. PubMed 36608654.
Backbone
  Vector backbone: pLX_TRC317
  Backbone manufacturer: Broad Institute Genetic Perturbation Platform
  Backbone size w/o insert (bp): 8264
  Vector type: Mammalian Expression, Lentiviral
  Selectable markers: Puromycin
Growth in bacteria
  Bacterial resistance: Ampicillin, 100 μg/mL
  Growth temperature: 37°C
  Growth strain: NEB Stable
  Copy number: High Copy
Gene/Insert
  Gene/Insert name: ZIC2
  Species: H. sapiens (human)
  Insert size (bp): 1700
  Entrez Gene: ZIC2 (a.k.a. HPE5)
  Promoter: EF1a
  Cloning method: Unknown
  Sequencing primers: 5′ GGGTGGAGACTGAAGTTAGGCCAG; 3′ CACATAGCGTAAAAGGAGCAACATAG
Terms and licenses: Academic/Nonprofit Terms; Industry Terms: Not Available to Industry
Depositor comments: NM_007129,ENST00000376335 . The transcription factor ORF portion of this plasmid was synthesized by Genewiz. Please test multiple small colonies in case of plasmid recombination. To make this collection available in a timely manner, a portion of this collection was not fully sequenced by Addgene. If an Addgene verified full plasmid sequence is not available, please contact us prior to placing an order to request the full sequence.
How to cite: TFORF1884 was a gift from Feng Zhang (Addgene plasmid # 143984 ; http://n2t.net/addgene:143984 ; RRID:Addgene_143984)
