[The description below was written by a language model from this plasmid's Addgene catalogue record and pLannotate feature annotations shown in this document.]
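Description:
TFORF1884 is a third-generation-style, self-inactivating lentiviral expression plasmid built on the pLX_TRC317 backbone and carrying the human transcription factor ZIC2 as its open reading frame. It is propagated in E. coli through a high-copy ColE1/pUC-type origin with ampicillin resistance (AmpR). An f1 origin and remnants of a lac/lacZα cloning region flanked by T7 and T3 promoters are also present in the bacterial backbone. The depositor warns that the plasmid can recombine, as is common for LTR-containing vectors.

The viral portion begins with an RSV promoter fused to a truncated HIV-1 5' LTR, which drives production of the genomic RNA in packaging cells. This is followed by the Ψ packaging signal with a short gag fragment and the Rev response element for nuclear export. Within the transfer cassette, an SV40 early promoter/origin drives puromycin N-acetyltransferase for selection of transduced mammalian cells. A cPPT/CTS element lies between this selection cassette and the EF-1α promoter, which expresses the ZIC2 coding sequence (annotated at about 1.6 kb). A WPRE downstream of the ORF enhances transcript stability and expression, and the ΔU3 3' LTR inactivates the integrated provirus's LTR promoter activity. An SV40 polyadenylation signal sits beyond the 3' LTR.

The construct belongs to a barcoded transcription factor ORF collection in which each ORF is paired with a unique 24-bp barcode, so that factors can be identified in pooled overexpression screens such as directed-differentiation studies. The barcode is not annotated in the feature table. It may lie in the short region between the ORF and the WPRE, where only a small U6-like fragment is called, but the record does not confirm this.
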