Features (pLannotate 1.2.2; 31 found; start..end, strand, type, name):
      5..231     +  promoter       RSV promoter: Rous sarcoma virus enhancer/promoter
    232..412     +  LTR            5' LTR (truncated): truncated 5' long terminal repeat (LTR) from HIV-1
    459..584     +  misc_feature   HIV-1 Ψ: packaging signal of human immunodeficiency virus type 1
    568..931     +  CDS            HIV-1 gag (fragment): gag protein from human immunodeficiency virus 1; gag
   1077..1310    +  misc_feature   RRE: The Rev response element (RRE) of HIV-1 allows for Rev-dependent mRNA export from the nucleus to the cytoplasm.
   1687..1713    +  CDS            Rev (fragment): human immunodeficiency virus 1 (HIV-1) Rev protein; rev; enhances nuclear export of unspliced and incompletely spliced viral mRNAs
   1720..1743    +  promoter       SV40 promoter (fragment): SV40 early promoter
   1744..1815    +  promoter       SV40 promoter (fragment): SV40 enhancer and early promoter
   1839..1974    +  rep_origin     SV40 ori: SV40 origin of replication
   2020..2616    +  CDS            PuroR (fragment): puromycin N-acetyltransferase; pac from Streptomyces; confers resistance to puromycin
   2665..2782    +  misc_feature   cPPT/CTS: central polypurine tract and central termination sequence of HIV-1
   2847..2913    +  CDS            small t antigen (fragment): SV40 (simian virus 40) small t antigen
   2920..4098    +  promoter       EF-1α promoter: strong constitutive promoter for human elongation factor EF-1α
   4115..5710    +  CDS            ZIC2: ZIC2_HUMAN - Experimental evidence at protein level: Swiss-Prot protein existence level 1. Acts as a transcriptional activator or repressor. Plays important roles in the early stage of organogenesis of the CNS. Activates the transcription of the serotonin transporter SERT in uncrossed ipsilateral retinal ganglion cells (iRGCs) to refine eye- specific projections in primary visual targets. Its transcriptional activity is repressed by MDFIC. Involved in the formation of the ipsilateral retinal projection at the optic chiasm midline. Drives the expression of EPHB1 on ipsilaterally projecting grow
   5726..5779    +  promoter       U6 promoter (fragment): RNA polymerase III promoter for human U6 snRNA
   5821..6409    +  misc_feature   WPRE: woodchuck hepatitis virus posttranscriptional regulatory element
   6460..6479    +  misc_feature   cPPT/CTS (fragment): central polypurine tract and central termination sequence of HIV-1
   6481..6714    +  LTR            3' LTR (ΔU3): self-inactivating 3' long terminal repeat (LTR) from HIV-1
   6792..6913    +  polyA_signal   SV40 poly(A) signal: SV40 polyadenylation signal
   6953..7088    +  rep_origin     SV40 ori: SV40 origin of replication
   7109..7127    -  promoter       T7 promoter: promoter for bacteriophage T7 RNA polymerase
   7135..7290    +  CDS            lacZα (fragment): LacZα fragment of β-galactosidase; lacZ fragment
   7295..7723    +  rep_origin     f1 ori (sequence partly withheld): f1 bacteriophage origin of replication; arrow indicates direction of (+) strand synthesis
   7776..7880    +  promoter       AmpR promoter: bla
   7881..8741    +  CDS            AmpR: β-lactamase; bla; confers resistance to ampicillin, carbenicillin, and related antibiotics
   8912..9500    +  rep_origin     ori: high-copy-number ColE1/pMB1/pBR322/pUC origin of replication
   9683..9775    +  CDS            lacI (fragment): lac repressor; lacI; The lac repressor binds to the lac operator to inhibit transcription in E. coli. This inhibition can be relieved by adding lactose or isopropyl-β-D-thiogalactopyranoside (IPTG).
   9788..9809    +  protein_bind   CAP binding site: CAP binding activates transcription in the presence of cAMP. E. coli catabolite activator protein
   9824..9854    +  promoter       lac promoter: promoter for the E. coli lac operon
   9862..9878    +  protein_bind   lac operator: The lac repressor binds to the lac operator to inhibit transcription in E. coli. This inhibition can be relieved by adding lactose or isopropyl-β-D-thiogalactopyranoside (IPTG). lac repressor encoded by lacI
   9923..9941    +  promoter       T3 promoter: promoter for bacteriophage T3 RNA polymerase
>Addgene plasmid #143984 | TFORF1884 | addgene full sequence | sequence record 400555 | Addgene NGS Result
TTAATGTAGTCTTATGCAATACTCTTGTAGTCTTGCAACATGGTAACGATGAGTTAGCAACATGCCTTAC
AAGGAGAGAAAAAGCACCGTGCATGCCGATTGGTGGAAGTAAGGTGGTACGATCGTGCCTTATTAGGAAG
GCAACAGACGGGTCTGACATGGATTGGACGAACCACTGAATTGCCGCATTGCAGAGATATTGTATTTAAG
TGCCTAGCTCGATACATAAACGGGTCTCTCTGGTTAGACCAGATCTGAGCCTGGGAGCTCTCTGGCTAAC
TAGGGAACCCACTGCTTAAGCCTCAATAAAGCTTGCCTTGAGTGCTTCAAGTAGTGTGTGCCCGTCTGTT
GTGTGACTCTGGTAACTAGAGATCCCTCAGACCCTTTTAGTCAGTGTGGAAAATCTCTAGCAGTGGCGCC
CGAACAGGGACTTGAAAGCGAAAGGGAAACCAGAGGAGCTCTCTCGACGCAGGACTCGGCTTGCTGAAGC
GCGCACGGCAAGAGGCGAGGGGCGGCGACTGGTGAGTACGCCAAAAATTTTGACTAGCGGAGGCTAGAAG
GAGAGAGATGGGTGCGAGAGCGTCAGTATTAAGCGGGGGAGAATTAGATCGCGATGGGAAAAAATTCGGT
TAAGGCCAGGGGGAAAGAAAAAATATAAATTAAAACATATAGTATGGGCAAGCAGGGAGCTAGAACGATT
CGCAGTTAATCCTGGCCTGTTAGAAACATCAGAAGGCTGTAGACAAATACTGGGACAGCTACAACCATCC
CTTCAGACAGGATCAGAAGAACTTAGATCATTATATAATACAGTAGCAACCCTCTATTGTGTGCATCAAA
GGATAGAGATAAAAGACACCAAGGAAGCTTTAGACAAGATAGAGGAAGAGCAAAACAAAAGTAAGACCAC
CGCACAGCAAGCGGCCGCTGATCTTCAGACCTGGAGGAGGAGATATGAGGGACAATTGGAGAAGTGAATT
ATATAAATATAAAGTAGTAAAAATTGAACCATTAGGAGTAGCACCCACCAAGGCAAAGAGAAGAGTGGTG
CAGAGAGAAAAAAGAGCAGTGGGAATAGGAGCTTTGTTCCTTGGGTTCTTGGGAGCAGCAGGAAGCACTA
TGGGCGCAGCGTCAATGACGCTGACGGTACAGGCCAGACAATTATTGTCTGGTATAGTGCAGCAGCAGAA
CAATTTGCTGAGGGCTATTGAGGCGCAACAGCATCTGTTGCAACTCACAGTCTGGGGCATCAAGCAGCTC
CAGGCAAGAATCCTGGCTGTGGAAAGATACCTAAAGGATCAACAGCTCCTGGGGATTTGGGGTTGCTCTG
GAAAACTCATTTGCACCACTGCTGTGCCTTGGAATGCTAGTTGGAGTAATAAATCTCTGGAACAGATTTG
GAATCACACGACCTGGATGGAGTGGGACAGAGAAATTAACAATTACACAAGCTTAATACACTCCTTAATT
GAAGAATCGCAAAACCAGCAAGAAAAGAATGAACAAGAATTATTGGAATTAGATAAATGGGCAAGTTTGT
GGAATTGGTTTAACATAACAAATTGGCTGTGGTATATAAAATTATTCATAATGATAGTAGGAGGCTTGGT
AGGTTTAAGAATAGTTTTTGCTGTACTTTCTATAGTGAATAGAGTTAGGCAGGGATATTCACCATTATCG
TTTCAGACCCACCTCCCAACCCCGAGGGGACCCATGCATTGCATCTCAATTAGTCAGCAACCAGGTGTGG
AAAGTCCCCAGGCTCCCCAGCAGGCAGAAGTATGCAAAGCATGCGTCTCAATTAGTCAGCAACCATAGTC
CCGCCCCTAACTCCGCCCATCCCGCCCCTAACTCCGCCCAGTTCCGCCCATTCTCCGCCCCATGGCTGAC
TAATTTTTTTTATTTATGCAGAGGCCGAGGCCGCCTCGGCCTCTGAGCTATTCCAGAAGTAGTGAGGAGG
CTTTTTTGGAGGCCTAGGCTTTTGCAAAAAGCTTTCTAGAGGTACCACCGGAGCTTACCATGACCGAGTA
CAAGCCCACGGTGCGCCTCGCCACCCGCGACGACGTCCCCAGGGCCGTACGCACCCTCGCCGCCGCGTTC
GCCGACTACCCCGCCACGCGCCACACCGTCGATCCGGACCGCCACATCGAGCGGGTCACCGAGCTGCAAG
AACTCTTCCTCACGCGCGTCGGGCTCGACATCGGCAAGGTGTGGGTCGCGGACGACGGCGCCGCCGTGGC
GGTCTGGACCACGCCGGAGAGCGTCGAAGCGGGGGCGGTGTTCGCCGAGATCGGCCCGCGCATGGCCGAG
TTGAGCGGTTCCCGGCTGGCCGCGCAGCAACAGATGGAAGGCCTCCTGGCGCCGCACCGGCCCAAGGAGC
CCGCGTGGTTCCTGGCCACCGTCGGCGTCTCGCCCGACCACCAGGGCAAGGGTCTGGGCAGCGCCGTCGT
GCTCCCCGGAGTGGAGGCGGCCGAGCGCGCCGGGGTGCCCGCCTTCCTGGAGACCTCCGCGCCCCGCAAC
CTCCCCTTCTACGAGCGGCTCGGCTTCACCGTCACCGCCGACGTCGAGGTGCCCGAAGGACCGCGCACCT
GGTGCATGACCCGCAAGCCCGGTGCCAGTTAACGAATTCTAGATCTTGAGACAAATGGCAGTATTCATCC
ACAATTTTAAAAGAAAAGGGGGGATTGGGGGGTACAGTGCAGGGGAAAGAATAGTAGACATAATAGCAAC
AGACATACAAACTAAAGAATTACAAAAACAAATTACAAAAATTCAAAATTTTCGGGTTTATTACAGGGAC
AGCAGAGATCCACTTTGGCGCCGGCTCGAGGCCTGCAGGTGCAAAGATGGATAAAGTTTTAAACAGAGAG
GAATCTTTGCAGCTAATGGACCTTCTAGGTCTTGAAAGGAGTGGGAATTGGCTCCGGTGCCCGTCAGTGG
GCAGAGCGCACATCGCCCACAGTCCCCGAGAAGTTGGGGGGAGGGGTCGGCAATTGAACCGGTGCCTAGA
GAAGGTGGCGCGGGGTAAACTGGGAAAGTGATGTCGTGTACTGGCTCCGCCTTTTTCCCGAGGGTGGGGG
AGAACCGTATATAAGTGCAGTAGTCGCCGTGAACGTTCTTTTTCGCAACGGGTTTGCCGCCAGAACACAG
GTAAGTGCCGTGTGTGGTTCCCGCGGGCCTGGCCTCTTTACGGGTTATGGCCCTTGCGTGCCTTGAATTA
CTTCCACCTGGCTGCAGTACGTGATTCTTGATCCCGAGCTTCGGGTTGGAAGTGGGTGGGAGAGTTCGAG
GCCTTGCGCTTAAGGAGCCCCTTCGCCTCGTGCTTGAGTTGAGGCCTGGCCTGGGCGCTGGGGCCGCCGC
GTGCGAATCTGGTGGCACCTTCGCGCCTGTCTCGCTGCTTTCGATAAGTCTCTAGCCATTTAAAATTTTT
GATGACCTGCTGCGACGCTTTTTTTCTGGCAAGATAGTCTTGTAAATGCGGGCCAAGATCTGCACACTGG
TATTTCGGTTTTTGGGGCCGCGGGCGGCGACGGGGCCCGTGCGTCCCAGCGCACATGTTCGGCGAGGCGG
GGCCTGCGAGCGCGGCCACCGAGAATCGGACGGGGGTAGTCTCAAGCTGGCCGGCCTGCTCTGGTGCCTG
GCCTCGCGCCGCCGTGTATCGCCCCGCCCTGGGCGGCAAGGCTGGCCCGGTCGGCACCAGTTGCGTGAGC
GGAAAGATGGCCGCTTCCCGGCCCTGCTGCAGGGAGCTCAAAATGGAGGACGCGGCGCTCGGGAGAGCGG
GCGGGTGAGTCACCCACACAAAGGAAAAGGGCCTTTCCGTCCTCAGCCGTCGCTTCATGTGACTCCACGG
AGTACCGGGCGCCGTCCAGGCACCTCGATTAGTTCTCGAGCTTTTGGAGTACGTCGTCTTTAGGTTGGGG
GGAGGGGTTTTATGCGATGGAGTTTCCCCACACTGAGTGGGTGGAGACTGAAGTTAGGCCAGCTTGGCAC
TTGATGTAATTCTCCTTGGAATTTGCCCTTTTTGAGTTTGGATCTTGGTTCATTCTCAAGCCTCAGACAG
TGGTTCAAAGTTTTTTTCTTCCATTTCAGGTGTCGTGAGGCTAGCACCGCCACCATGCTCCTGGACGCGG
GTCCGCAGTTCCCGGCCATCGGGGTGGGCAGCTTCGCGCGCCACCATCACCACTCCGCCGCGGCGGCGGC
GGCGGCTGCCGCCGAGATGCAGGACCGTGAACTGAGCCTGGCGGCGGCGCAGAACGGCTTCGTTGACTCC
GCCGCCGCGCACATGGGAGCCTTCAAGCTCAACCCGGGCGCGCACGAGCTGTCCCCGGGCCAGAGCTCGG
CGTTCACGTCGCAGGGCCCCGGCGCCTACCCCGGCTCCGCTGCGGCTGCCGCTGCGGCCGCAGCGCTCGG
GCCCCACGCCGCGCACGTTGGCTCCTACTCTGGGCCGCCCTTCAACTCCACCCGGGACTTCCTGTTCCGC
AGCCGCGGCTTCGGGGACTCGGCGCCGGGCGGCGGGCAGCACGGGCTGTTCGGGCCGGGCGCGGGCGGCC
TGCACCACGCGCACTCGGACGCGCAGGGCCACCTCCTCTTCCCGGGCCTGCCAGAGCAGCACGGGCCGCA
CGGCTCGCAGAATGTGCTCAACGGGCAGATGCGCCTCGGGCTGCCCGGCGAGGTGTTCGGGCGCTCGGAG
CAATACCGCCAGGTGGCCAGCCCGCGGACCGACCCCTACTCGGCGGCGCAACTCCACAACCAGTACGGCC
CCATGAATATGAACATGGGTATGAACATGGCAGCAGCCGCGGCCCACCACCACCACCACCACCACCACCA
CCCCGGTGCCTTTTTCCGCTATATGCGGCAGCAGTGCATCAAGCAGGAGCTAATCTGCAAGTGGATCGAC
CCCGAGCAACTGAGCAATCCCAAGAAGAGCTGCAACAAAACTTTCAGCACCATGCACGAGCTGGTGACAC
ACGTCTCGGTGGAGCACGTCGGCGGCCCGGAGCAGAGCAACCACGTCTGCTTCTGGGAGGAGTGTCCGCG
CGAGGGCAAGCCCTTCAAGGCCAAATACAAACTGGTCAACCACATCCGCGTGCACACAGGCGAGAAACCC
TTCCCCTGCCCCTTCCCGGGCTGTGGCAAAGTCTTCGCGCGCTCCGAGAACCTCAAGATCCACAAAAGGA
CCCACACAGGGGAGAAGCCGTTCCAGTGTGAGTTTGAGGGCTGCGACCGGCGCTTCGCCAACAGCAGCGA
CAGGAAGAAGCACATGCACGTCCACACCTCCGATAAGCCCTATCTCTGCAAGATGTGCGACAAGTCCTAC
ACGCACCCCAGCTCGCTGCGGAAGCACATGAAGGTCCATGAGTCCTCCCCGCAGGGCTCTGAATCCTCCC
CGGCCGCCAGCTCCGGCTATGAGTCGTCCACGCCCCCGGGGCTGGTGTCCCCCAGCGCCGAGCCCCAGAG
CAGCTCCAACCTGTCCCCAGCGGCGGCGGCAGCGGCGGCGGCGGCTGCGGCGGCGGCGGCCGCGGTGTCC
GCGGTGCACCGGGGCGGAGGCTCGGGCAGTGGCGGCGCGGGAGGCGGCTCAGGCGGCGGCAGCGGCAGTG
GCGGGGGCGGCGGCGGGGCGGGCGGCGGGGGCGGCGGCAGCTCTGGCGGGGGCAGCGGGACAGCCGGGGG
TCACAGCGGCCTCTCCTCCAACTTCAATGAATGGTACGTGTAGTAATGAACTAGTCCGTAACTTGAAAGT
ATTTCGATTTCTTGGCTTTATATATCTTGTGGAAAGGACGAATAGACTCAGAAATGAGATGTGCCACGCG
TTAAGTCGACAATCAACCTCTGGATTACAAAATTTGTGAAAGATTGACTGGTATTCTTAACTATGTTGCT
CCTTTTACGCTATGTGGATACGCTGCTTTAATGCCTTTGTATCATGCTATTGCTTCCCGTATGGCTTTCA
TTTTCTCCTCCTTGTATAAATCCTGGTTGCTGTCTCTTTATGAGGAGTTGTGGCCCGTTGTCAGGCAACG
TGGCGTGGTGTGCACTGTGTTTGCTGACGCAACCCCCACTGGTTGGGGCATTGCCACCACCTGTCAGCTC
CTTTCCGGGACTTTCGCTTTCCCCCTCCCTATTGCCACGGCGGAACTCATCGCCGCCTGCCTTGCCCGCT
GCTGGACAGGGGCTCGGCTGTTGGGCACTGACAATTCCGTGGTGTTGTCGGGGAAATCATCGTCCTTTCC
TTGGCTGCTCGCCTGTGTTGCCACCTGGATTCTGCGCGGGACGTCCTTCTGCTACGTCCCTTCGGCCCTC
AATCCAGCGGACCTTCCTTCCCGCGGCCTGCTGCCGGCTCTGCGGCCTCTTCCGCGTCTTCGCCTTCGCC
CTCAGACGAGTCGGATCTCCCTTTGGGCCGCCTCCCCGCGTCGACTTTAAGACCAATGACTTACAAGGCA
GCTGTAGATCTTAGCCACTTTTTAAAAGAAAAGGGGGGACTGGAAGGGCTAATTCACTCCCAACGAAGAC
AAGATCTGCTTTTTGCTTGTACTGGGTCTCTCTGGTTAGACCAGATCTGAGCCTGGGAGCTCTCTGGCTA
ACTAGGGAACCCACTGCTTAAGCCTCAATAAAGCTTGCCTTGAGTGCTTCAAGTAGTGTGTGCCCGTCTG
TTGTGTGACTCTGGTAACTAGAGATCCCTCAGACCCTTTTAGTCAGTGTGGAAAATCTCTAGCAGTACGT
ATAGTAGTTCATGTCATCTTATTATTCAGTATTTATAACTTGCAAAGAAATGAATATCAGAGAGTGAGAG
GAACTTGTTTATTGCAGCTTATAATGGTTACAAATAAAGCAATAGCATCACAAATTTCACAAATAAAGCA
TTTTTTTCACTGCATTCTAGTTGTGGTTTGTCCAAACTCATCAATGTATCTTATCATGTCTGGCTCTAGC
TATCCCGCCCCTAACTCCGCCCATCCCGCCCCTAACTCCGCCCAGTTCCGCCCATTCTCCGCCCCATGGC
TGACTAATTTTTTTTATTTATGCAGAGGCCGAGGCCGCCTCGGCCTCTGAGCTATTCCAGAAGTAGTGAG
GAGGCTTTTTTGGAGGCCTAGGGACGTACCCAATTCGCCCTATAGTGAGTCGTATTACGCGCGCTCACTG
GCCGTCGTTTTACAACGTCGTGACTGGGAAAACCCTGGCGTTACCCAACTTAATCGCCTTGCAGCACATC
CCCCTTTCGCCAGCTGGCGTAATAGCGAAGAGGCCCGCACCGATCGCCCTTCCCAACAGTTGCGCAGCCT
GAATGGCGAATGGG
[124 nt withheld, positions 7295-7418]
C
[91 nt withheld, positions 7420-7510]
A
[49 nt withheld, positions 7512-7560]
CCTTTGACGTTGGAGTCCACGTTCTTT
[37 nt withheld, positions 7588-7624]
ACCCTATCTCGGTCTATTCTTTTGATTTATAAGGGATTTTGCCGATTTCGGCCTATTGGTTAAAAAATGA
GCTGATTTAACAAAAATTTAACGCGAATTTTAACAAAATATTAACGCTTACAATTTAGGTGGCACTTTTC
GGGGAAATGTGCGCGGAACCCCTATTTGTTTATTTTTCTAAATACATTCAAATATGTATCCGCTCATGAG
ACAATAACCCTGATAAATGCTTCAATAATATTGAAAAAGGAAGAGTATGAGTATTCAACATTTCCGTGTC
GCCCTTATTCCCTTTTTTGCGGCATTTTGCCTTCCTGTTTTTGCTCACCCAGAAACGCTGGTGAAAGTAA
AAGATGCTGAAGATCAGTTGGGTGCACGAGTGGGTTACATCGAACTGGATCTCAACAGCGGTAAGATCCT
TGAGAGTTTTCGCCCCGAAGAACGTTTTCCAATGATGAGCACTTTTAAAGTTCTGCTATGTGGCGCGGTA
TTATCCCGTATTGACGCCGGGCAAGAGCAACTCGGTCGCCGCATACACTATTCTCAGAATGACTTGGTTG
AGTACTCACCAGTCACAGAAAAGCATCTTACGGATGGCATGACAGTAAGAGAATTATGCAGTGCTGCCAT
AACCATGAGTGATAACACTGCGGCCAACTTACTTCTGACAACGATCGGAGGACCGAAGGAGCTAACCGCT
TTTTTGCACAACATGGGGGATCATGTAACTCGCCTTGATCGTTGGGAACCGGAGCTGAATGAAGCCATAC
CAAACGACGAGCGTGACACCACGATGCCTGTAGCAATGGCAACAACGTTGCGCAAACTATTAACTGGCGA
ACTACTTACTCTAGCTTCCCGGCAACAATTAATAGACTGGATGGAGGCGGATAAAGTTGCAGGACCACTT
CTGCGCTCGGCCCTTCCGGCTGGCTGGTTTATTGCTGATAAATCTGGAGCCGGTGAGCGTGGGTCTCGCG
GTATCATTGCAGCACTGGGGCCAGATGGTAAGCCCTCCCGTATCGTAGTTATCTACACGACGGGGAGTCA
GGCAACTATGGATGAACGAAATAGACAGATCGCTGAGATAGGTGCCTCACTGATTAAGCATTGGTAACTG
TCAGACCAAGTTTACTCATATATACTTTAGATTGATTTAAAACTTCATTTTTAATTTAAAAGGATCTAGG
TGAAGATCCTTTTTGATAATCTCATGACCAAAATCCCTTAACGTGAGTTTTCGTTCCACTGAGCGTCAGA
CCCCGTAGAAAAGATCAAAGGATCTTCTTGAGATCCTTTTTTTCTGCGCGTAATCTGCTGCTTGCAAACA
AAAAAACCACCGCTACCAGCGGTGGTTTGTTTGCCGGATCAAGAGCTACCAACTCTTTTTCCGAAGGTAA
CTGGCTTCAGCAGAGCGCAGATACCAAATACTGTTCTTCTAGTGTAGCCGTAGTTAGGCCACCACTTCAA
GAACTCTGTAGCACCGCCTACATACCTCGCTCTGCTAATCCTGTTACCAGTGGCTGCTGCCAGTGGCGAT
AAGTCGTGTCTTACCGGGTTGGACTCAAGACGATAGTTACCGGATAAGGCGCAGCGGTCGGGCTGAACGG
GGGGTTCGTGCACACAGCCCAGCTTGGAGCGAACGACCTACACCGAACTGAGATACCTACAGCGTGAGCT
ATGAGAAAGCGCCACGCTTCCCGAAGGGAGAAAGGCGGACAGGTATCCGGTAAGCGGCAGGGTCGGAACA
GGAGAGCGCACGAGGGAGCTTCCAGGGGGAAACGCCTGGTATCTTTATAGTCCTGTCGGGTTTCGCCACC
TCTGACTTGAGCGTCGATTTTTGTGATGCTCGTCAGGGGGGCGGAGCCTATGGAAAAACGCCAGCAACGC
GGCCTTTTTACGGTTCCTGGCCTTTTGCTGGCCTTTTGCTCACATGTTCTTTCCTGCGTTATCCCCTGAT
TCTGTGGATAACCGTATTACCGCCTTTGAGTGAGCTGATACCGCTCGCCGCAGCCGAACGACCGAGCGCA
GCGAGTCAGTGAGCGAGGAAGCGGAAGAGCGCCCAATACGCAAACCGCCTCTCCCCGCGCGTTGGCCGAT
TCATTAATGCAGCTGGCACGACAGGTTTCCCGACTGGAAAGCGGGCAGTGAGCGCAACGCAATTAATGTG
AGTTAGCTCACTCATTAGGCACCCCAGGCTTTACACTTTATGCTTCCGGCTCGTATGTTGTGTGGAATTG
TGAGCGGATAACAATTTCACACAGGAAACAGCTATGACCATGATTACGCCAAGCGCGCAATTAACCCTCA
CTAAAGGGAACAAAAGCTGGAGCTGCAAGC
