>Addgene plasmid #143984 | TFORF1884 | depositor partial sequence | sequence record 284079 | Insert
ACCGCCACCATGCTCCTGGACGCGGGTCCGCAGTTCCCGGCCATCGGGGTGGGCAGCTTCGCGCGCCACC
ATCACCACTCCGCCGCGGCGGCGGCGGCGGCTGCCGCCGAGATGCAGGACCGTGAACTGAGCCTGGCGGC
GGCGCAGAACGGCTTCGTTGACTCCGCCGCCGCGCACATGGGAGCCTTCAAGCTCAACCCGGGCGCGCAC
GAGCTGTCCCCGGGCCAGAGCTCGGCGTTCACGTCGCAGGGCCCCGGCGCCTACCCCGGCTCCGCTGCGG
CTGCCGCTGCGGCCGCAGCGCTCGGGCCCCACGCCGCGCACGTTGGCTCCTACTCTGGGCCGCCCTTCAA
CTCCACCCGGGACTTCCTGTTCCGCAGCCGCGGCTTCGGGGACTCGGCGCCGGGCGGCGGGCAGCACGGG
CTGTTCGGGCCGGGCGCGGGCGGCCTGCACCACGCGCACTCGGACGCGCAGGGCCACCTCCTCTTCCCGG
GCCTGCCAGAGCAGCACGGGCCGCACGGCTCGCAGAATGTGCTCAACGGGCAGATGCGCCTCGGGCTGCC
CGGCGAGGTGTTCGGGCGCTCGGAGCAATACCGCCAGGTGGCCAGCCCGCGGACCGACCCCTACTCGGCG
GCGCAACTCCACAACCAGTACGGCCCCATGAATATGAACATGGGTATGAACATGGCAGCAGCCGCGGCCC
ACCACCACCACCACCACCACCACCACCCCGGTGCCTTTTTCCGCTATATGCGGCAGCAGTGCATCAAGCA
GGAGCTAATCTGCAAGTGGATCGACCCCGAGCAACTGAGCAATCCCAAGAAGAGCTGCAACAAAACTTTC
AGCACCATGCACGAGCTGGTGACACACGTCTCGGTGGAGCACGTCGGCGGCCCGGAGCAGAGCAACCACG
TCTGCTTCTGGGAGGAGTGTCCGCGCGAGGGCAAGCCCTTCAAGGCCAAATACAAACTGGTCAACCACAT
CCGCGTGCACACAGGCGAGAAACCCTTCCCCTGCCCCTTCCCGGGCTGTGGCAAAGTCTTCGCGCGCTCC
GAGAACCTCAAGATCCACAAAAGGACCCACACAGGGGAGAAGCCGTTCCAGTGTGAGTTTGAGGGCTGCG
ACCGGCGCTTCGCCAACAGCAGCGACAGGAAGAAGCACATGCACGTCCACACCTCCGATAAGCCCTATCT
CTGCAAGATGTGCGACAAGTCCTACACGCACCCCAGCTCGCTGCGGAAGCACATGAAGGTCCATGAGTCC
TCCCCGCAGGGCTCTGAATCCTCCCCGGCCGCCAGCTCCGGCTATGAGTCGTCCACGCCCCCGGGGCTGG
TGTCCCCCAGCGCCGAGCCCCAGAGCAGCTCCAACCTGTCCCCAGCGGCGGCGGCAGCGGCGGCGGCGGC
TGCGGCGGCGGCGGCCGCGGTGTCCGCGGTGCACCGGGGCGGAGGCTCGGGCAGTGGCGGCGCGGGAGGC
GGCTCAGGCGGCGGCAGCGGCAGTGGCGGGGGCGGCGGCGGGGCGGGCGGCGGGGGCGGCGGCAGCTCTG
GCGGGGGCAGCGGGACAGCCGGGGGTCACAGCGGCCTCTCCTCCAACTTCAATGAATGGTACGTGTAGTA
ATGAACTAGTCCGTAACTTGAAAGTATTTCGATTTCTTGGCTTTATATATCTTGTGGAAAGGACGAATAG
ACTCAGAAATGAGATGTGCC
