>Addgene plasmid #143984 | TFORF1884 | depositor partial sequence | sequence record 284080 | Barcode
ATAGACTCAGAAATGAGATGTGCC
